>Addgene plasmid #202151 | pL0_DE-3xStop | addgene full sequence | sequence record 405614 | Addgene NGS Result
GCGATTTTGCCGGTTACTGCGCTGTACCAAATGCGGGACAACGTAAGCACTACATTTCGCTCATCGCCAG
CCCAGTCGGGCGGCGAGTTCCATAGCGTTAAGGTTTCATTTAGCGCCTCAAATAGATCCTGTTCAGGAAC
CGGATCAAAGAGTTCCTCCGCCGCTGGACCTACCAAGGCAACGCTATGTTCTCTTGCTTTTGTCAGCAAG
ATAGCCAGATCAATGTCGATCGTGGCTGGCTCGAAGATACCAGCAAGAATGTCATTGCGCTGCCATTCTC
CAAATTGCAGTTCGCGCTTAGCTGGATAACGCCACGGAATGATGTCGTCGTGCACAACAATGGTGACTTC
TACAGCGCGGAGAATCTCACTCTCTCCAGGGGAAGCCGAAGTTTCCAAAAGGTCGTTGATCAAAGCTCGC
CGCGTTGTTTCATCAAGCCTTACGGTCACCGTAACCAGCAAATCAATATCACTGTGTGGCTTCAGGCCGC
CATCCACTGCGGAGCCGTACAAATGTACGGCCAGCAACGTCGGTTCGAGATGGCGCTCGATGACGCCAAC
TACCTCTGATAGTTGAGTCGATACTTCGGCGATCACCGCTTCCCTCATGCGAAACGATCCTCATCCTGTC
TCTTGATCAGATATTGATCCCCTGCGCCATCAGATCCTTGGCGGCAAGAAAGCCATCCAGTTTACTTTGC
AGGGCTTCCCAACCTTACCAGAGGGCGCCCCAGCTGGCAATTCCGGTTCGCTTGCTAAGCTTGCATGCCT
GCAAGTCGACTCTAGAGGAGCGGTGATCACAGGCAGCAACGCTCTGTCATCGTTACAATCAACATGCTAC
CCTCCGCGAGATCATCCGTGTTTCAAACCCGGCAGCTTAGTTGCCGTTCTTCCGAATAGCATCGGTAACA
TGAGCAAAGTCTGCCGCCTTACAACGGCTCTCCCGCTGACGCCGTCCCGGACTGATGGGCTGCCTGTATC
GAGTGGTGATTTTGTGCCGAGCTCATTACTCGCATCCATTCTCAGGCTGTCTCGTCTCGTCTCAGGTCTC
CAGGTTAATGATAGGCTTCGAGACCACCAGGATACATAGATTACCACAACTCCGAGCCCTTCCACCCACA
GAATCAGGGGATAACGCAGGAAAGAACATGTGAGCAAAAGGCCAGCAAAAGGCAAGGAACCGTAAAAAGG
CCGCGTTGCTGGCGTTTTTCCATAGGCTCCGCCCCCCTGACGAGCATCACAAAAATCGACGCTCAAGTCA
GAGGTGGCGAAACCCGACAGGACTATAAAGATACCAGGCGTTTCCCCCTGGAAGCTCCCTCGTGCGCTCT
CCTGTTCCGACCCTGCCGCTTACCGGATACCTGTCCGCCTTTCTCCCTTCGGGAAGCGTGGCGCTTTCTC
ATAGCTCACGCTGTAGGTATCTCAGTTCGGTGTAGGTCGTTCGCTCCAAGCTGGGCTGTGTGCACGAACC
CCCCGTTCAGCCCGACCGCTGCGCCTTATCCGGTAACTATCGTCTTGAGTCCAACCCGGTAAGACACGAC
TTATCGCCACTGGCAGCAGCCACTGGTAACAGGATTAGCAGAGCGAGGTATGTAGGCGGTGCTACAGAGT
TCTTGAAGTGGTGGCCTAACTACGGCTACACTAGAAGAACAGTATTTGGTATCTGCGCTCTGCTGAAGCC
AGTTACCTTCGGAAAAAGAGTTGGTAGCTCTTGATCCGGCAAACAAACCACCGCTGGTAGCGGTGGTTTT
TTTGTTTGCAAGCAGCAGATTACGCGCAGAAAAAAAGGATCTCAAGAAGATCCTTTGATCTTTTCTACGG
GGTCTGACGCTCAGTGGAACGAAAACTCACGTTAAGGGATTTTGGTCATGCATTCTAGGTGATTATTATT
TGCCGACTACCTTGGTGATCTCGCCTTTCACGTAGTGGACAAATTCTTCCAACTGATCTGCGCGCGAGGC
CAAGCGATCTTCTTCTTGTCCAAGATAAGCCTGTCTAGCTTCAAGTATGACGGGCTGATACTGGGCCGGC
AGGCGCTCCATTGCCCAGTCGGCAGCGACATCCTTCGGC
Features (pLannotate 1.2.2; 4 found; start..end, strand, type, name):
    640..756     -  CDS            tnpA (fragment): TN5P_ECOLX - Also known as tnp. Experimental evidence at protein level: Swiss-Prot protein existence level 1. Mediates transposition of transposon Tn5 by a 'cut and paste' mechanism. First, the monomeric transposase binds the 19 bp inverted DNA repeats flanking the transposon. Then, dimerization of the DNA- bound transposase creates a synaptic DNA complex. After nicking of the first DNA strand, excision of the transposon proceeds through a series of intermediates. The transposase then mediates the insertion of the transposon at a new site by strand transfer. The activity of the wild- type tran
    757..789     -  misc_feature   MCS (fragment): pUC18/19 multiple cloning site
   1207..1795    -  rep_origin     ori: high-copy-number ColE1/pMB1/pBR322/pUC origin of replication
   1889..608     -  CDS            aadA (across the origin): S3AD_ECOLX - Experimental evidence at protein level: Swiss-Prot protein existence level 1. Mediates bacterial resistance to the antibiotics streptomycin and spectinomycin. From Escherichia coli.
