[The description below was written by a language model from this plasmid's Addgene catalogue record and pLannotate feature annotations shown in this document.]
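Description:
pL0_DE-3xStop is a small (about 2.1 kb) Level 0 part plasmid from the Universal Loop (uLoop) assembly system, a hierarchical Type IIS-based DNA fabrication scheme designed to work across kingdoms. It is built on the pL0R backbone and classed as a synthetic biology vector. It is intended only for propagation in E. coli as a source of a standardized part, not for expression in a host. The sequenced record shows a high-copy ColE1/pUC-type origin of replication and an aadA gene, which confers resistance to spectinomycin (and streptomycin) and matches the catalogued spectinomycin selection.

The payload is a 17 bp synthetic insert consisting of three consecutive stop codons, flanked by the "D" and "E" overhangs of the assembly syntax. These overhangs define the position the part takes when several Level 0 modules are joined in order into a Level 1 transcription unit. In that context the part presumably fills the slot that could otherwise hold a C-terminal tag or fusion, so that a coding sequence supplied without its own stop codon is reliably terminated. The record itself states only that the part is used to build a Level 1 construct. The insert was placed in the backbone by Gibson cloning.

The automated annotation does not mark the stop codon part or its flanking restriction sites. Besides the origin and aadA, it reports only a fragment of the pUC18/19 multiple cloning site and a short fragment resembling the Tn5 transposase gene. Both are probably backbone remnants with no functional role. No promoter, reporter or terminator is annotated.
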