Addgene plasmid #202151: pL0_DE-3xStop
Purpose: Level 0 plasmid containing 3 consecutive stop codons with DE overhangs used to build a level 1 constuct.
Depositing lab: Christopher Dupont. Depositing organization: J. Craig Venter Institute (JCVI). Publication: Universal loop assembly: open, efficient and cross-kingdom DNA fabrication. Pollak B, Matute T, Nunez I, Cerda A, Lopez C, Vargas V, Kan A, Bielinski V, von Dassow P, Dupont CL, Federici F. Synth Biol (Oxf). 2020;5(1):ysaa001. doi: 10.1093/synbio/ysaa001. Epub 2020 Feb 5. PubMed 32161816.
Backbone
  Vector backbone: pL0R
  Vector type: Synthetic Biology
Growth in bacteria
  Bacterial resistance: Spectinomycin, 50 μg/mL
  Growth temperature: 37°C
  Growth strain: DH5alpha
  Copy number: High Copy
Gene/Insert
  Gene/Insert name: 3x Stop codon
  Species: Synthetic
  Insert size (bp): 17
  Mutation: None
  Cloning method: Gibson Cloning
How to cite: pL0_DE-3xStop was a gift from Christopher Dupont (Addgene plasmid # 202151 ; http://n2t.net/addgene:202151 ; RRID:Addgene_202151)
